Addgene plasmid #184458: pVITRO1-BFP-NLS
Purpose: Nucleus-targeted EBFP2 expression in mammalian cells
Depositing lab: Chuan-Hsiang Huang. Depositing organization: Johns Hopkins University and School of Medicine. Publication: Deciphering cell signaling networks with massively multiplexed biosensor barcoding. Yang JM, Chi WY, Liang J, Takayanagi S, Iglesias PA, Huang CH. Cell. 2021 Dec 9;184(25):6193-6206.e14. doi: 10.1016/j.cell.2021.11.005. Epub 2021 Nov 26. PubMed 34838160.
Backbone
  Vector backbone: pVITRO1-hygro-mcs
  Backbone manufacturer: InvivoGen
  Backbone size w/o insert (bp): 6491
  Total vector size (bp): 6757
  Vector type: Mammalian Expression
Growth in bacteria
  Bacterial resistance: Hygromycin, 200 μg/mL
  Growth temperature: 37°C
  Growth strain: DH5alpha
  Copy number: High Copy
Gene/Insert
  Gene/Insert name: EBFP2-3xNLS
  Species: Synthetic
  Insert size (bp): 266
  Mutation: WT
  Promoter: Rat EF1α
  Cloning method: Restriction Enzyme; 5′ cloning site BspEI (not destroyed); 3′ cloning site BamHI (not destroyed)
  Sequencing primers: 5′ N/A; 3′ GGAAAGACCAGGCGGAGTTTC
Terms and licenses: Academic/Nonprofit Terms; Industry Terms: Not Available to Industry
How to cite: pVITRO1-BFP-NLS was a gift from Chuan-Hsiang Huang (Addgene plasmid # 184458 ; http://n2t.net/addgene:184458 ; RRID:Addgene_184458)
