[The description below was written by a language model from this plasmid's Addgene catalogue record and pLannotate feature annotations shown in this document.]
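Description:
pVITRO1-BFP-NLS is a mammalian expression plasmid built on InvivoGen's pVITRO1-hygro-mcs backbone, a dual-cassette vector, and is intended to express a nucleus-targeted blue fluorescent protein in mammalian cells. It replicates in E. coli at high copy from a ColE1/pUC-type origin and is selected with hygromycin in bacteria. The same hph (hygromycin phosphotransferase) gene can also serve for selection in mammalian cells.

The payload is EBFP2, a rapidly maturing monomeric blue fluorescent protein derived from Aequorea victoria GFP, fused at its C-terminus to SV40 large T antigen nuclear localization signal. The catalogue names the insert as EBFP2-3xNLS, although the annotation marks only one NLS copy explicitly. The catalogue gives the rat EF1α promoter as the driver. The feature table does not label that promoter, but it shows a CMV enhancer and partial CMV promoter upstream of an unannotated stretch preceding EBFP2, where a composite enhancer/EF1α promoter would plausibly lie. Downstream of the fluorescent protein, an FMDV IRES links hph to the same transcript, which ends at an EF-1α polyadenylation signal. Short bacterial promoter elements just before hph account for its expression in E. coli. The second cassette, with an SV40 enhancer fragment, a mouse EF-1α promoter and an SV40 poly(A) signal, appears to carry no insert.

The recorded sizes do not agree. The catalogue lists a 266 bp insert and a 6757 bp total, whereas the sequenced record is 7292 nt and EBFP2 alone spans about 717 bp. The 266 bp figure may therefore describe only the cloned BspEI–BamHI fragment. The associated publication concerns multiplexed biosensor barcoding, where a localized fluorescent protein of this kind could serve as a cell-identifying label.
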