Features (pLannotate 1.2.2; 14 found; start..end, strand, type, name):
     51..242     +  promoter       SV40 promoter (fragment): SV40 enhancer and early promoter
    429..1562    +  promoter       mEF-1α promoter (fragment): strong constitutive promoter for mouse elongation factor EF-1α
   1607..1728    -  polyA_signal   SV40 poly(A) signal: SV40 polyadenylation signal
   1751..1822    -  CDS            large T antigen (fragment): large T antigen from SV40 (simian virus 40)
   1916..2504    +  rep_origin     ori: high-copy-number ColE1/pMB1/pBR322/pUC origin of replication
   2584..2887    +  enhancer       CMV enhancer: human cytomegalovirus immediate early enhancer
   2889..2988    +  promoter       CMV promoter (fragment): human cytomegalovirus (CMV) immediate early promoter
   4320..5036    +  CDS            EBFP2: EBFP2 is a basic (constitutively fluorescent) blue fluorescent protein published in 2007, derived from Aequorea victoria. It is reported to be a rapidly-maturing monomer with moderate acid sensitivity.
   5049..5069    +  CDS            SV40 NLS: nuclear localization signal of SV40 (simian virus 40) large T antigen
   5139..5583    +  misc_feature   FMDV IRES: internal ribosome entry site (IRES) of the foot-and-mouth disease virus
   5616..5634    +  promoter       tac promoter (fragment): strong E. coli promoter; hybrid between the trp and lac UV5 promoters
   5654..5672    +  promoter       T7 promoter: promoter for bacteriophage T7 RNA polymerase
   5682..6704    +  CDS            hph: KHYB_ECOLX - Experimental evidence at protein level: Swiss-Prot protein existence level 1. The aminoglycoside phosphotransferases achieve inactivation of their antibiotic substrates by phosphorylation. Only phosphorylates hygromycin and closely related compounds such as demethyl analogs and destomycin. From Escherichia coli.
   6719..7291    +  polyA_signal   EF-1α poly(A) signal: human EF-1α polyadenylation signal
>Addgene plasmid #184458 | pVITRO1-BFP-NLS | addgene full sequence | sequence record 362881 | Addgene NGS Result
CCTGCAGGGCCTGAAATAACCTCTGAAAGAGGAACTTGGTTAGGTACCTTCTGAGGCGGAAAGAACCAGC
TGTGGAATGTGTGTCAGTTAGGGTGTGGAAAGTCCCCAGGCTCCCCAGCAGGCAGAAGTATGCAAAGCAT
GCATCTCAATTAGTCAGCAACCAGGTGTGGAAAGTCCCCAGGCTCCCCAGCAGGCAGAAGTATGCAAAGC
ATGCATCTCAATTAGTCAGCAACCATAGTCCCACTAGTGGAGCCGAGAGTAATTCATACAAAAGGAGGGA
TCGCCTTCGCAAGGGGAGAGCCCAGGGACCGTCCCTAAATTCTCACAGACCCAAATCCCTGTAGCCGCCC
CACGACAGCGCGAGGAGCATGCGCTCAGGGCTGAGCGCGGGGAGAGCAGAGCACACAAGCTCATAGACCC
TGGTCGTGGGGGGGAGGACCGGGGAGCTGGCGCGGGGCAAACTGGGAAAGCGGTGTCGTGTGCTGGCTCC
GCCCTCTTCCCGAGGGTGGGGGAGAACGGTATATAAGTGCGGCAGTCGCCTTGGACGTTCTTTTTCGCAA
CGGGTTTGCCGTCAGAACGCAGGTGAGGGGCGGGTGTGGCTTCCGCGGGCCGCCGAGCTGGAGGTCCTGC
TCCGAGCGGGCCGGGCCCCGCTGTCGTCGGCGGGGATTAGCTGCGAGCATTCCCGCTTCGAGTTGCGGGC
GGCGCGGGAGGCAGAGTGCGAGGCCTAGCGGCAACCCCGTAGCCTCGCCTCGTGTCCGGCTTGAGGCCTA
GCGTGGTGTCCGCGCCGCCGCCGCGTGCTACTCCGGCCGCACTCTGGTCTTTTTTTTTTTTGTTGTTGTT
GCCCTGCTGCCTTCGATTGCCGTTCAGCAATAGGGGCTAACAAAGGGAGGGTGCGGGGCTTGCTCGCCCG
GAGCCCGGAGAGGTCATGGTTGGGGAGGAATGGAGGGACAGGAGTGGCGGCTGGGGCCCGCCCGCCTTCG
GAGCACATGTCCGACGCCACCTGGATGGGGCGAGGCCTGGGGTTTTTCCCGAAGCAACCAGGCTGGGGTT
AGCGTGCCGAGGCCATGTGGCCCCAGCACCCGGCACGATCTGGCTTGGCGGCGCCGCGTTGCCCTGCCTC
CCTAACTAGGGTGAGGCCATCCCGTCCGGCACCAGTTGCGTGCGTGGAAAGATGGCCGCTCCCGGGCCCT
GTTGCAAGGAGCTCAAAATGGAGGACGCGGCAGCCCGGTGGAGCGGGCGGGTGAGTCACCCACACAAAGG
AAGAGGGCCTGGTCCCTCACCGGCTGCTGCTTCCTGTGACCCCGTGGTCCTATCGGCCGCAATAGTCACC
TCGGGCTTTTGAGCACGGCTAGTCGCGGCGGGGGGAGGGGATGTAATGGCGTTGGAGTTTGTTCACATTT
GGTGGGTGGAGACTAGTCAGGCCAGCCTGGCGCTGGAAGTCATTTTTGGAATTTGTCCCCTTGAGTTTTG
AGCGGAGCTAATTCTCGGGCTTCTTAGCGGTTCAAAGGTATCTTTTAAACCCTTTTTTAGGTGTTGTGAA
AACCACCGCTAATTCAAAGCAACCGGTGATATCAAAGATCTTGTACAGCTAGCTGGCCAGACATGATAAG
ATACATTGATGAGTTTGGACAAACCACAACTAGAATGCAGTGAAAAAAATGCTTTATTTGTGAAATTTGT
GATGCTATTGCTTTATTTGTAACCATTATAAGCTGCAATAAACAAGTTAACAACAACAATTGCATTCATT
TTATGTTTCAGGTTCAGGGGGAGGTGTGGGAGGTTTTTTAAAGCAAGTAAAACCTCTACAAATGTGGTAT
GGAAATGTTAATTAACTAGCCATGACCAAAATCCCTTAACGTGAGTTTTCGTTCCACTGAGCGTCAGACC
CCGTAGAAAAGATCAAAGGATCTTCTTGAGATCCTTTTTTTCTGCGCGTAATCTGCTGCTTGCAAACAAA
AAAACCACCGCTACCAGCGGTGGTTTGTTTGCCGGATCAAGAGCTACCAACTCTTTTTCCGAAGGTAACT
GGCTTCAGCAGAGCGCAGATACCAAATACTGTTCTTCTAGTGTAGCCGTAGTTAGGCCACCACTTCAAGA
ACTCTGTAGCACCGCCTACATACCTCGCTCTGCTAATCCTGTTACCAGTGGCTGCTGCCAGTGGCGATAA
GTCGTGTCTTACCGGGTTGGACTCAAGACGATAGTTACCGGATAAGGCGCAGCGGTCGGGCTGAACGGGG
GGTTCGTGCACACAGCCCAGCTTGGAGCGAACGACCTACACCGAACTGAGATACCTACAGCGTGAGCTAT
GAGAAAGCGCCACGCTTCCCGAAGGGAGAAAGGCGGACAGGTATCCGGTAAGCGGCAGGGTCGGAACAGG
AGAGCGCACGAGGGAGCTTCCAGGGGGAAACGCCTGGTATCTTTATAGTCCTGTCGGGTTTCGCCACCTC
TGACTTGAGCGTCGATTTTTGTGATGCTCGTCAGGGGGGCGGAGCCTATGGAAAAACGCCAGCAACGCGG
CCTTTTTACGGTTCCTGGCCTTTTGCTGGCCTTTTGCTCACATGTTCTTAATTAACCTGCAGGCGTTACA
TAACTTACGGTAAATGGCCCGCCTGGCTGACCGCCCAACGACCCCCGCCCATTGACGTCAATAATGACGT
ATGTTCCCATAGTAACGCCAATAGGGACTTTCCATTGACGTCAATGGGTGGAGTATTTACGGTAAACTGC
CCACTTGGCAGTACATCAAGTGTATCATATGCCAAGTACGCCCCCTATTGACGTCAATGACGGTAAATGG
CCCGCCTGGCATTATGCCCAGTACATGACCTTATGGGACTTTCCTACTTGGCAGTACATCTACGTATTAG
TCATCGCTATTACCATGATGATGCGGTTTTGGCAGTACATCAATGGGCGTGGATAGCGGTTTGACTCACG
GGGATTTCCAAGTCTCCACCCCATTGACGTCAATGGGAGTTTGTTTTGACTAGTGGAGCCGAGAGTAATT
CATACAAAAGGAGGGATCGCCTTCGCAAGGGGAGAGCCCAGGGACCGTCCCTAAATTCTCACAGACCCAA
ATCCCTGTAGCCGCCCCACGACAGCGCGAGGAGCATGCGCCCAGGGCTGAGCGCGGGTAGATCAGAGCAC
ACAAGCTCACAGTCCCCGGCGGTGGGGGGAGGGGCGCGCTGAGCGGGGGCCAGGGAGCTGGCGCGGGGCA
AACTGGGAAAGTGGTGTCGTGTGCTGGCTCCGCCCTCTTCCCGAGGGTGGGGGAGAACGGTATATAAGTG
CGGTAGTCGCCTTGGACGTTCTTTTTCGCAACGGGTTTGCCGTCAGAACGCAGGTGAGTGGCGGGTGTGG
CTTCCGCGGGCCCCGGAGCTGGAGCCCTGCTCTGAGCGGGCCGGGCTGATATGCGAGTGTCGTCCGCAGG
GTTTAGCTGTGAGCATTCCCACTTCGAGTGGCGGGCGGTGCGGGGGTGAGAGTGCGAGGCCTAGCGGCAA
CCCCGTAGCCTCGCCTCGTGTCCGGCTTGAGGCCTAGCGTGGTGTCCGCCGCCGCGTGCCACTCCGGCCG
CACTATGCGTTTTTTGTCCTTGCTGCCCTCGATTGCCTTCCAGCAGCATGGGCTAACAAAGGGAGGGTGT
GGGGCTCACTCTTAAGGAGCCCATGAAGCTTACGTTGGATAGGAATGGAAGGGCAGGAGGGGCGACTGGG
GCCCGCCCGCCTTCGGAGCACATGTCCGACGCCACCTGGATGGGGCGAGGCCTGTGGCTTTCCGAAGCAA
TCGGGCGTGAGTTTAGCCTACCTGGGCCATGTGGCCCTAGCACTGGGCACGGTCTGGCCTGGCGGTGCCG
CGTTCCCTTGCCTCCCAACAAGGGTGAGGCCGTCCCGCCCGGCACCAGTTGCTTGCGCGGAAAGATGGCC
GCTCCCGGGGCCCTGTTGCAAGGAGCTCAAAATGGAGGACGCGGCAGCCCGGTGGAGCGGGCGGGTGAGT
CACCCACACAAAGGAAGAGGGCCTTGCCCCTCGCCGGCCGCTGCTTCCTGTGACCCCGTGGTCTATCGGC
CGCATAGTCACCTCGGGCTTCTCTTGAGCACCGCTCGTCGCGGCGGGGGGAGGGGATCTAATGGCGTTGG
AGTTTGTTCACATTTGGTGGGTGGAGACTAGTCAGGCCAGCCTGGCGCTGGAAGTCATTCTTGGAATTTG
CCCCTTTGAGTTTGGAGCGAGGCTAATTCTCAAGCCTCTTAGCGGTTCAAAGGTATTTTCTAAACCCGTT
TCCAGGTGTTGTGAAAGCCACCGCTAATTCAAAGCAATCCGGAGCCACCATGGTGAGCAAGGGCGAGGAG
CTGTTCACCGGGGTGGTGCCCATCCTGGTCGAGCTGGACGGCGACGTAAACGGCCACAAGTTCAGCGTGA
GGGGCGAGGGCGAGGGCGATGCCACCAACGGCAAGCTGACCCTGAAGTTCATCTGCACCACCGGCAAGCT
GCCCGTGCCCTGGCCCACCCTCGTGACCACCCTGAGCCACGGCGTGCAGTGCTTCGCCCGCTACCCCGAC
CACATGAAGCAGCACGACTTCTTCAAGTCCGCCATGCCCGAAGGCTACGTCCAGGAGCGCACCATCTTCT
TCAAGGACGACGGCACCTACAAGACCCGCGCCGAGGTGAAGTTCGAGGGCGACACCCTGGTGAACCGCAT
CGAGCTGAAGGGCGTCGACTTCAAGGAGGACGGCAACATCCTGGGGCACAAGCTGGAGTACAACTTCAAC
AGCCACAACATCTATATCATGGCCGTCAAGCAGAAGAACGGCATCAAGGTGAACTTCAAGATCCGCCACA
ACGTGGAGGACGGCAGCGTGCAGCTCGCCGACCACTACCAGCAGAACACCCCCATCGGCGACGGCCCCGT
GCTGCTGCCCGACAGCCACTACCTGAGCACCCAGTCCGTGCTGAGCAAAGACCCCAACGAGAAGCGCGAT
CACATGGTCCTGCTGGAGTTCCGCACCGCCGCCGGGATCACTCTCGGCATGGACGAGCTGTACAAGGGAA
GCTCCGATCCAAAAAAGAAGAGAAAGGTAGACCCCAAAAAGAAAAGGAAGGTGGACCCTAAGAAAAAGCG
CAAAGTGTGAGGATCCCGTACGCCTAGGAGCAGGTTTCCCCAATGACACAAAACGTGCAACTTGAAACTC
CGCCTGGTCTTTCCAGGTCTAGAGGGGTAACACTTTGTACTGCGTTTGGCTCCACGCTCGATCCACTGGC
GAGTGTTAGTAACAGCACTGTTGCTTCGTAGCGGAGCATGACGGCCGTGGGAACTCCTCCTTGGTAACAA
GGACCCACGGGGCCAAAAGCCACGCCCACACGGGCCCGTCATGTGTGCAACCCCAGCACGGCGACTTTAC
TGCGAAACCCACTTTAAAGTGACATTGAAACTGGTACCCACACACTGGTGACAGGCTAAGGATGCCCTTC
AGGTACCCCGAGGTAACACGCGACACTCGGGATCTGAGAAGGGGACTGGGGCTTCTATAAAAGCGCTCGG
TTTAAAAAGCTTCTATGCCTGAATAGGTGACCGGAGGTCGGCACCTTTCCTTTGCAATTACTGACCCTAT
GAATACACTGACTGTTTGACAATTAATCATCGGCATAGTATATCGGCATAGTATAATACGACTCACTATA
GGAGGGCCACCATGAAGAAACCTGAACTGACAGCAACTTCTGTTGAGAAGTTTCTCATTGAAAAATTTGA
TTCTGTTTCTGATCTCATGCAGCTGTCTGAAGGTGAAGAAAGCAGAGCCTTTTCTTTTGATGTTGGAGGA
AGAGGTTATGTTCTGAGGGTCAATTCTTGTGCTGATGGTTTTTACAAAGACAGATATGTTTACAGACACT
TTGCCTCTGCTGCTCTGCCAATTCCAGAAGTTCTGGACATTGGAGAATTTTCTGAATCTCTCACCTACTG
CATCAGCAGAAGAGCACAAGGAGTCACTCTCCAGGATCTCCCTGAAACTGAGCTGCCAGCTGTTCTGCAA
CCTGTTGCTGAAGCAATGGATGCCATTGCAGCAGCTGATCTGAGCCAAACCTCTGGATTTGGTCCTTTTG
GTCCCCAAGGCATTGGTCAGTACACCACTTGGAGGGATTTCATTTGTGCCATTGCTGATCCTCATGTCTA
TCACTGGCAGACTGTGATGGATGACACAGTTTCTGCTTCTGTTGCTCAGGCACTGGATGAACTCATGCTG
TGGGCAGAAGATTGTCCTGAAGTCAGACACCTGGTCCATGCTGATTTTGGAAGCAACAATGTTCTGACAG
ACAATGGCAGAATCACTGCAGTCATTGACTGGTCTGAAGCCATGTTTGGAGATTCTCAATATGAGGTTGC
CAACATTTTTTTTTGGAGACCTTGGCTGGCTTGCATGGAACAACAAACAAGATATTTTGAAAGAAGACAC
CCAGAACTGGCTGGTTCCCCCAGACTGAGAGCCTACATGCTCAGAATTGGCCTGGACCAACTGTATCAAT
CTCTGGTTGATGGAAACTTTGATGATGCTGCTTGGGCACAAGGAAGATGTGATGCCATTGTGAGGTCTGG
TGCTGGAACTGTTGGAAGAACTCAAATTGCAAGAAGGTCTGCTGCTGTTTGGACTGATGGATGTGTTGAA
GTTCTGGCTGACTCTGGAAACAGGAGACCCTCCACAAGACCCAGAGCCAAGGAATGAATATTAGCTAGAT
TATCCCTAATACCTGCCACCCCACTCTTAATCAGTGGTGGAAGAACGGTCTCAGAACTGTTTGTTTCAAT
TGGCCATTTAAGTTTAGTAGTAAAAGACTGGTTAATGATAACAATGCATCGTAAAACCTTCAGAAGGAAA
GGAGAATGTTTTGTGGACCACTTTGGTTTTCTTTTTTGCGTGTGGCAGTTTTAAGTTATTAGTTTTTAAA
ATCAGTACTTTTTAATGGAAACAACTTGACCAAAAATTTGTCACAGAATTTTGAGACCCATTAAAAAAGT
TAAATGAGAAACCTGTGTGTTCCTTTGGTCAACACCGAGACATTTAGGTGAAAGACATCTAATTCTGGTT
TTACGAATCTGGAAACTTCTTGAAAATGTAATTCTTGAGTTAACACTTCTGGGTGGAGAATAGGGTTGTT
TTCCCCCCACATAATTGGAAGGGGAAGGAATATCATTTAAAGCTATGGGAGGGTTGCTTTGATTACAACA
CTGGAGAGAAATGCAGCATGTTGCTGATTGCCTGTCACTAAAACAGGCCAAAAACTGAGTCCTTGGGTTG
CATAGAAAGCTG
